>Addgene plasmid #203158 | psiCHECK2 RPS28 UTR1 SCR | addgene full sequence | sequence record 401791 | Addgene NGS Result
GATCTGCGCAGCACCATGGCCTGAAATAACCTCTGAAAGAGGAACTTGGTTAGGTACCTTCTGAGGCGGA
AAGAACCAGCTGTGGAATGTGTGTCAGTTAGGGTGTGGAAAGTCCCCAGGCTCCCCAGCAGGCAGAAGTA
TGCAAAGCATGCATCTCAATTAGTCAGCAACCAGGTGTGGAAAGTCCCCAGGCTCCCCAGCAGGCAGAAG
TATGCAAAGCATGCATCTCAATTAGTCAGCAACCATAGTCCCGCCCCTAACTCCGCCCATCCCGCCCCTA
ACTCCGCCCAGTTCCGCCCATTCTCCGCCCCATGGCTGACTAATTTTTTTTATTTATGCAGAGGCCGAGG
CCGCCTCGGCCTCTGAGCTATTCCAGAAGTAGTGAGGAGGCTTTTTTGGAGGCCTAGGCTTTTGCAAAAA
GCTTGATTCTTCTGACACAACAGTCTCGAACTTAAGCTGCAGAAGTTGGTCGTGAGGCACTGGGCAGGTA
AGTATCAAGGTTACAAGACAGGTTTAAGGAGACCAATAGAAACTGGGCTTGTCGAGACAGAGAAGACTCT
TGCGTTTCTGATAGGCACCTATTGGTCTTACTGACATCCACTTTGCCTTTCTCTCCACAGGTGTCCACTC
CCAGTTCAATTACAGCTCTTAAGGCTAGAGTACTTAATACGACTCACTATAGGCTAGCCACCATGGCTTC
CAAGGTGTACGACCCCGAGCAACGCAAACGCATGATCACTGGGCCTCAGTGGTGGGCTCGCTGCAAGCAA
ATGAACGTGCTGGACTCCTTCATCAACTACTATGATTCCGAGAAGCACGCCGAGAACGCCGTGATTTTTC
TGCATGGTAACGCTGCCTCCAGCTACCTGTGGAGGCACGTCGTGCCTCACATCGAGCCCGTGGCTAGATG
CATCATCCCTGATCTGATCGGAATGGGTAAGTCCGGCAAGAGCGGGAATGGCTCATATCGCCTCCTGGAT
CACTACAAGTACCTCACCGCTTGGTTCGAGCTGCTGAACCTTCCAAAGAAAATCATCTTTGTGGGCCACG
ACTGGGGGGCTTGTCTGGCCTTTCACTACTCCTACGAGCACCAAGACAAGATCAAGGCCATCGTCCATGC
TGAGAGTGTCGTGGACGTGATCGAGTCCTGGGACGAGTGGCCTGACATCGAGGAGGATATCGCCCTGATC
AAGAGCGAAGAGGGCGAGAAAATGGTGCTTGAGAATAACTTCTTCGTCGAGACCATGCTCCCAAGCAAGA
TCATGCGGAAACTGGAGCCTGAGGAGTTCGCTGCCTACCTGGAGCCATTCAAGGAGAAGGGCGAGGTTAG
ACGGCCTACCCTCTCCTGGCCTCGCGAGATCCCTCTCGTTAAGGGAGGCAAGCCCGACGTCGTCCAGATT
GTCCGCAACTACAACGCCTACCTTCGGGCCAGCGACGATCTGCCTAAGATGTTCATCGAGTCCGACCCTG
GGTTCTTTTCCAACGCTATTGTCGAGGGAGCTAAGAAGTTCCCTAACACCGAGTTCGTGAAGGTGAAGGG
CCTCCACTTCAGCCAGGAGGACGCTCCAGATGAAATGGGTAAGTACATCAAGAGCTTCGTGGAGCGCGTG
CTGAAGAACGAGCAGTAATTCTAGGCGATCGCTCGAGGCTTGGCTGCTCGCTGGGTCTTGGATGTCGGGT
TCGACCACTTGGCCGATGGGAATGGTCTGTCACCTTATTTGCCCGTTTTTTGTCCGCCACACGTACCTTC
GGTGAACTATTAAATAAAGCGTTTGTGTTTCAAGTTAACTCAGGTTCTTGTCTGGGTTATACGACTAGGG
TTTCTCCAGGTTTCTTGAGTGGCTCCCAGGCGGTGCGGCCGCTGGCCGCAATAAAATATCTTTATTTTCA
TTACATCTGTGTGTTGGTTTTTTGTGTGAGGATCTAAATGAGTCTTCGGACCTCGCGGGGGCCGCTTAAG
CGGTGGTTAGGGTTTGTCTGACGCGGGGGGAGGGGGAAGGAACGAAACACTCTCATTCGGAGGCGGCTCG
GGGTTTGGTCTTGGTGGCCACGGGCACGCAGAAGAGCGCCGCGATCCTCTTAAGCACCCCCCCGCCCTCC
GTGGAGGCGGGGGTTTGGTCGGCGGGTGGTAACTGGCGGGCCGCTGACTCGGGCGGGTCGCGCGCCCCAG
AGTGTGACCTTTTCGGTCTGCTCGCAGACCCCCGGGCGGCGCCGCCGCGGCGGCGACGGGCTCGCTGGGT
CCTAGGCTCCATGGGGACCGTATACGTGGACAGGCTCTGGAGCATCCGCACGACTGCGGTGATATTACCG
GAGACCTTCTGCGGGACGAGCCGGGTCACGCGGCTGACGCGGAGCGTCCGTTGGGCGACAAACACCAGGA
CGGGGCACAGGTACACTATCTTGTCACCCGGAGGCGCGAGGGACTGCAGGAGCTTCAGGGAGTGGCGCAG
CTGCTTCATCCCCGTGGCCCGTTGCTCGCGTTTGCTGGCGGTGTCCCCGGAAGAAATATATTTGCATGTC
TTTAGTTCTATGATGACACAAACCCCGCCCAGCGTCTTGTCATTGGCGAATTCGAACACGCAGATGCAGT
CGGGGCGGCGCGGTCCCAGGTCCACTTCGCATATTAAGGTGACGCGTGTGGCCTCGAACACCGAGCGACC
CTGCAGCGACCCGCTTAAAAGCTTGGCATTCCGGTACTGTTGGTAAAGCCACCATGGCCGATGCTAAGAA
CATTAAGAAGGGCCCTGCTCCCTTCTACCCTCTGGAGGATGGCACCGCTGGCGAGCAGCTGCACAAGGCC
ATGAAGAGGTATGCCCTGGTGCCTGGCACCATTGCCTTCACCGATGCCCACATTGAGGTGGACATCACCT
ATGCCGAGTACTTCGAGATGTCTGTGCGCCTGGCCGAGGCCATGAAGAGGTACGGCCTGAACACCAACCA
CCGCATCGTGGTGTGCTCTGAGAACTCTCTGCAGTTCTTCATGCCAGTGCTGGGCGCCCTGTTCATCGGA
GTGGCCGTGGCCCCTGCTAACGACATTTACAACGAGCGCGAGCTGCTGAACAGCATGGGCATTTCTCAGC
CTACCGTGGTGTTCGTGTCTAAGAAGGGCCTGCAGAAGATCCTGAACGTGCAGAAGAAGCTGCCTATCAT
CCAGAAGATCATCATCATGGACTCTAAGACCGACTACCAGGGCTTCCAGAGCATGTACACATTCGTGACA
TCTCATCTGCCTCCTGGCTTCAACGAGTACGACTTCGTGCCAGAGTCTTTCGACAGGGACAAAACCATTG
CCCTGATCATGAACAGCTCTGGGTCTACCGGCCTGCCTAAGGGCGTGGCCCTGCCTCATCGCACCGCCTG
TGTGCGCTTCTCTCACGCCCGCGACCCTATTTTCGGCAACCAGATCATCCCCGACACCGCTATTCTGAGC
GTGGTGCCATTCCACCACGGCTTCGGCATGTTCACCACCCTGGGCTACCTGATTTGCGGCTTTCGGGTGG
TGCTGATGTACCGCTTCGAGGAGGAGCTGTTCCTGCGCAGCCTGCAAGACTACAAAATTCAGTCTGCCCT
GCTGGTGCCAACCCTGTTCAGCTTCTTCGCTAAGAGCACCCTGATCGACAAGTACGACCTGTCTAACCTG
CACGAGATTGCCTCTGGCGGCGCCCCACTGTCTAAGGAGGTGGGCGAAGCCGTGGCCAAGCGCTTTCATC
TGCCAGGCATCCGCCAGGGCTACGGCCTGACCGAGACAACCAGCGCCATTCTGATTACCCCAGAGGGCGA
CGACAAGCCTGGCGCCGTGGGCAAGGTGGTGCCATTCTTCGAGGCCAAGGTGGTGGACCTGGACACCGGC
AAGACCCTGGGAGTGAACCAGCGCGGCGAGCTGTGTGTGCGCGGCCCTATGATTATGTCCGGCTACGTGA
ATAACCCTGAGGCCACAAACGCCCTGATCGACAAGGACGGCTGGCTGCACTCTGGCGACATTGCCTACTG
GGACGAGGACGAGCACTTCTTCATCGTGGACCGCCTGAAGTCTCTGATCAAGTACAAGGGCTACCAGGTG
GCCCCAGCCGAGCTGGAGTCTATCCTGCTGCAGCACCCTAACATTTTCGACGCCGGAGTGGCCGGCCTGC
CCGACGACGATGCCGGCGAGCTGCCTGCCGCCGTCGTCGTGCTGGAACACGGCAAGACCATGACCGAGAA
GGAGATCGTGGACTATGTGGCCAGCCAGGTGACAACCGCCAAGAAGCTGCGCGGCGGAGTGGTGTTCGTG
GACGAGGTGCCCAAGGGCCTGACCGGCAAGCTGGACGCCCGCAAGATCCGCGAGATCCTGATCAAGGCTA
AGAAAGGCGGCAAGATCGCCGTGTAATAATTCTAGAGTCGGGGCGGCCGGCCGCTTCGAGCAGACATGAT
AAGATACATTGATGAGTTTGGACAAACCACAACTAGAATGCAGTGAAAAAAATGCTTTATTTGTGAAATT
TGTGATGCTATTGCTTTATTTGTAACCATTATAAGCTGCAATAAACAAGTTAACAACAACAATTGCATTC
ATTTTATGTTTCAGGTTCAGGGGGAGGTGTGGGAGGTTTTTTAAAGCAAGTAAAACCTCTACAAATGTGG
TAAAATCGATAAGGATCCAGGTGGCACTTTTCGGGGAAATGTGCGCGGAACCCCTATTTGTTTATTTTTC
TAAATACATTCAAATATGTATCCGCTCATGAGACAATAACCCTGATAAATGCTTCAATAATATTGAAAAA
GGAAGAGTATGAGTATTCAACATTTCCGTGTCGCCCTTATTCCCTTTTTTGCGGCATTTTGCCTTCCTGT
TTTTGCTCACCCAGAAACGCTGGTGAAAGTAAAAGATGCTGAAGATCAGTTGGGTGCACGAGTGGGTTAC
ATCGAACTGGATCTCAACAGCGGTAAGATCCTTGAGAGTTTTCGCCCCGAAGAACGTTTTCCAATGATGA
GCACTTTTAAAGTTCTGCTATGTGGCGCGGTATTATCCCGTATTGACGCCGGGCAAGAGCAACTCGGTCG
CCGCATACACTATTCTCAGAATGACTTGGTTGAGTACTCACCAGTCACAGAAAAGCATCTTACGGATGGC
ATGACAGTAAGAGAATTATGCAGTGCTGCCATAACCATGAGTGATAACACTGCGGCCAACTTACTTCTGA
CAACGATCGGAGGACCGAAGGAGCTAACCGCTTTTTTGCACAACATGGGGGATCATGTAACTCGCCTTGA
TCGTTGGGAACCGGAGCTGAATGAAGCCATACCAAACGACGAGCGTGACACCACGATGCCTGTAGCAATG
GCAACAACGTTGCGCAAACTATTAACTGGCGAACTACTTACTCTAGCTTCCCGGCAACAATTAATAGACT
GGATGGAGGCGGATAAAGTTGCAGGACCACTTCTGCGCTCGGCCCTTCCGGCTGGCTGGTTTATTGCTGA
TAAATCTGGAGCCGGTGAGCGTGGGTCTCGCGGTATCATTGCAGCACTGGGGCCAGATGGTAAGCCCTCC
CGTATCGTAGTTATCTACACGACGGGGAGTCAGGCAACTATGGATGAACGAAATAGACAGATCGCTGAGA
TAGGTGCCTCACTGATTAAGCATTGGTAACTGTCAGACCAAGTTTACTCATATATACTTTAGATTGATTT
AAAACTTCATTTTTAATTTAAAAGGATCTAGGTGAAGATCCTTTTTGATAATCTCATGACCAAAATCCCT
TAACGTGAGTTTTCGTTCCACTGAGCGTCAGACCCCGTAGAAAAGATCAAAGGATCTTCTTGAGATCCTT
TTTTTCTGCGCGTAATCTGCTGCTTGCAAACAAAAAAACCACCGCTACCAGCGGTGGTTTGTTTGCCGGA
TCAAGAGCTACCAACTCTTTTTCCGAAGGTAACTGGCTTCAGCAGAGCGCAGATACCAAATACTGTTCTT
CTAGTGTAGCCGTAGTTAGGCCACCACTTCAAGAACTCTGTAGCACCGCCTACATACCTCGCTCTGCTAA
TCCTGTTACCAGTGGCTGCTGCCAGTGGCGATAAGTCGTGTCTTACCGGGTTGGACTCAAGACGATAGTT
ACCGGATAAGGCGCAGCGGTCGGGCTGAACGGGGGGTTCGTGCACACAGCCCAGCTTGGAGCGAACGACC
TACACCGAACTGAGATACCTACAGCGTGAGCTATGAGAAAGCGCCACGCTTCCCGAAGGGAGAAAGGCGG
ACAGGTATCCGGTAAGCGGCAGGGTCGGAACAGGAGAGCGCACGAGGGAGCTTCCAGGGGGAAACGCCTG
GTATCTTTATAGTCCTGTCGGGTTTCGCCACCTCTGACTTGAGCGTCGATTTTTGTGATGCTCGTCAGGG
GGGCGGAGCCTATGGAAAAACGCCAGCAACGCGGCCTTTTTACGGTTCCTGGCCTTTTGCTGGCCTTTTG
CTCACATGGCTCGACA
Features (pLannotate 1.2.2; 12 found; start..end, strand, type, name):
     61..418     +  promoter       SV40 promoter: SV40 enhancer and early promoter
    488..620     +  intron         chimeric intron: chimera between introns from human β-globin and immunoglobulin heavy chain genes
    665..683     +  promoter       T7 promoter: promoter for bacteriophage T7 RNA polymerase
    693..1628    +  CDS            hRluc: Renilla luciferase human codon-optimized
   1870..1918    +  polyA_signal   poly(A) signal: synthetic polyadenylation signal
   1927..2678    +  promoter       HSV TK promoter: herpes simplex virus thymidine kinase promoter
   2714..4366    +  CDS            luciferase: firefly luciferase; luc+; enhanced luc+ version of the luciferase gene AAS38485.1 42718124.0
   4410..4531    -  polyA_signal   SV40 poly(A) signal: SV40 polyadenylation signal
   4554..4622    -  CDS            large T antigen (fragment): large T antigen from SV40 (simian virus 40)
   4664..4768    +  promoter       AmpR promoter: bla
   4769..5629    +  CDS            AmpR: β-lactamase; bla; confers resistance to ampicillin, carbenicillin, and related antibiotics
   5800..6388    +  rep_origin     ori: high-copy-number ColE1/pMB1/pBR322/pUC origin of replication
