[The description below was written by a language model from this plasmid's Addgene catalogue record and pLannotate feature annotations shown in this document.]
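Description:
psiCHECK2 RPS28 UTR1 SCR is a dual-luciferase reporter plasmid built on the psiCHECK2 backbone. It is used to test whether a microRNA acts directly on a candidate target sequence in transfected mammalian cells. It is propagated in E. coli as a high-copy plasmid through a ColE1/pUC-type origin, and it is selected with ampicillin via the β-lactamase gene and its native promoter.

The plasmid carries two independent reporter cassettes. In the first, the SV40 enhancer/early promoter, followed by a chimeric β-globin/immunoglobulin intron that improves expression, drives human codon-optimized Renilla luciferase (hRluc). A T7 promoter just upstream of the coding sequence also permits in vitro transcription. The unannotated gap between the end of hRluc and the synthetic poly(A) signal is about the right size for the insert. This insert is a 207 bp segment of the human RPS28 UTR, placed there by Gibson cloning so that it becomes part of the Renilla transcript's 3′ untranslated region. In the second cassette, the HSV thymidine kinase promoter drives firefly luciferase (luc+), terminated by an SV40 polyadenylation signal. Firefly activity serves as an internal control on the same plasmid, against which Renilla activity is normalized.

In this SCR version, the nucleotides of both MIR-28 binding sites (seeds 1 and 2) have been scrambled. The changes were introduced sequentially by mutagenesis of the corresponding wild-type UTR plasmid. It therefore serves as the binding-site-deficient control. If a MIR-28 mimic lowers the Renilla/firefly ratio with the wild-type reporter but not with this scrambled one, that indicates direct, site-dependent repression of RPS28, which encodes a ribosomal protein, in studies of microRNA regulation of ribosome biogenesis.
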