Addgene plasmid #203158: psiCHECK2 RPS28 UTR1 SCR
Purpose: RPS28 UTR luciferase assay plasmid (SCR UTR1, sites 1 and 2)
Depositing lab: Susan Baserga. Depositing organization: Yale University. Publication: Discovery of novel microRNA mimic repressors of ribosome biogenesis. Bryant CJ, McCool MA, Rosado Gonzalez GT, Abriola L, Surovtseva YV, Baserga SJ. Nucleic Acids Res. 2024 Feb 28;52(4):1988-2011. doi: 10.1093/nar/gkad1235. PubMed 38197221.
Backbone
  Vector backbone: psiCHECK2
  Vector type: Luciferase
Growth in bacteria
  Bacterial resistance: Ampicillin, 100 μg/mL
  Growth temperature: 37°C
  Growth strain: DH5alpha
  Copy number: High Copy
Gene/Insert
  Gene/Insert name: RPS28 UTR
  Species: H. sapiens (human)
  Insert size (bp): 207
  Mutation: scrambled the nucleotides in the two MIR-28 binding sites (seed 1 and 2)
  Entrez Gene: RPS28 (a.k.a. DBA15, S28, eS28)
  Cloning method: Gibson Cloning
  Sequencing primers: 5′ N/A; 3′ CGGGTGGTAACTGGCGGG
Terms and licenses: Academic/Nonprofit Terms; Industry Terms: Not Available to Industry
Depositor comments: 207 bp region of the human RPS28 UTR containing two MIR-28 binding sites (SCR). Cloned from psiCHECK2 RPS28 UTR1 WT plasmid, with mutations introduced by sequential QuikChange/overlap PCR. Please visit https://pubmed.ncbi.nlm.nih.gov/36824951/ for bioRxiv preprint.
How to cite: psiCHECK2 RPS28 UTR1 SCR was a gift from Susan Baserga (Addgene plasmid # 203158 ; http://n2t.net/addgene:203158 ; RRID:Addgene_203158)
